Addgene plasmid #142541: TFORF0134
Purpose: Lentiviral vector for overexpressing transcription factor ORFs with unique 24-bp barcodes. Barcodes facilitate identification of transcription factors in pooled screens.
Depositing lab: Feng Zhang. Depositing organization: Broad Institute. Publication: A transcription factor atlas of directed differentiation. Joung J, Ma S, Tay T, Geiger-Schuller KR, Kirchgatterer PC, Verdine VK, Guo B, Arias-Garcia MA, Allen WE, Singh A, Kuksenko O, Abudayyeh OO, Gootenberg JS, Fu Z, Macrae RK, Buenrostro JD, Regev A, Zhang F. Cell. 2023 Jan 5;186(1):209-229.e26. doi: 10.1016/j.cell.2022.11.026. PubMed 36608654.
Backbone
  Vector backbone: pLX_TRC317
  Backbone manufacturer: Broad Institute Genetic Perturbation Platform
  Backbone size w/o insert (bp): 8264
  Vector type: Mammalian Expression, Lentiviral
  Selectable markers: Puromycin
Growth in bacteria
  Bacterial resistance: Ampicillin, 100 μg/mL
  Growth temperature: 37°C
  Growth strain: NEB Stable
  Copy number: High Copy
Gene/Insert
  Gene/Insert name: ZNF780A
  Species: H. sapiens (human)
  Insert size (bp): 2030
  Entrez Gene: ZNF780A (a.k.a. ZNF780)
  Promoter: EF1a
  Cloning method: Unknown
  Sequencing primers: 5′ GGGTGGAGACTGAAGTTAGGCCAG; 3′ CACATAGCGTAAAAGGAGCAACATAG
Terms and licenses: Academic/Nonprofit Terms; Industry Terms: Not Available to Industry
Depositor comments: XM_011526772,XM_011526771,XM_005258773,XM_006723150,NM_001142577,ENST00000455521,ENST00000594395 . The transcription factor ORF portion of this plasmid was synthesized by Genewiz. Please test multiple small colonies in case of plasmid recombination. To make this collection available in a timely manner, a portion of this collection was not fully sequenced by Addgene. If an Addgene verified full plasmid sequence is not available, please contact us prior to placing an order to request the full sequence.
How to cite: TFORF0134 was a gift from Feng Zhang (Addgene plasmid # 142541 ; http://n2t.net/addgene:142541 ; RRID:Addgene_142541)
