[The description below was written by a language model from this plasmid's Addgene catalogue record and pLannotate feature annotations shown in this document.]
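Description:
TFORF0134 is a lentiviral mammalian expression plasmid built on the pLX_TRC317 backbone that carries the human zinc-finger transcription factor ZNF780A as its open reading frame. It belongs to a barcoded transcription factor ORF collection in which each construct pairs one ORF with a unique 24-bp barcode, so that the factor delivered to a cell can be identified by barcode readout in pooled overexpression screens. In bacteria it is maintained through a high-copy ColE1/pUC-type origin and an ampicillin resistance gene. An f1 origin and remnants of a lac/T7/T3 cloning cassette are also present in the backbone. The depositor notes that the plasmid can recombine.

The viral portion has a third-generation, self-inactivating layout. An RSV promoter drives a truncated HIV-1 5' LTR, followed by the Ψ packaging signal with a gag fragment, the RRE for Rev-dependent export of the genomic RNA, and a cPPT/CTS element, and the unit ends in a ΔU3 3' LTR with an SV40 polyadenylation signal downstream. Within this unit, an SV40 early promoter expresses puromycin N-acetyltransferase for selection of transduced cells. A separate EF-1α promoter drives the synthesized ZNF780A ORF, with a WPRE downstream to enhance transcript expression. The automated annotation labels only about the first 570 nt after the promoter as ZNF780A, although the recorded insert is about 2 kb. The remainder of that interval is unannotated, as is the barcode, whose position the feature table does not show. Short hits to U6 promoter, small t antigen and Rev are fragments rather than functional elements.
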