Features (pLannotate 1.2.2; 31 found; start..end, strand, type, name):
      5..231     +  promoter       RSV promoter: Rous sarcoma virus enhancer/promoter
    232..412     +  LTR            5' LTR (truncated): truncated 5' long terminal repeat (LTR) from HIV-1
    459..584     +  misc_feature   HIV-1 Ψ: packaging signal of human immunodeficiency virus type 1
    568..931     +  CDS            HIV-1 gag (fragment): gag protein from human immunodeficiency virus 1; gag
   1077..1310    +  misc_feature   RRE: The Rev response element (RRE) of HIV-1 allows for Rev-dependent mRNA export from the nucleus to the cytoplasm.
   1687..1713    +  CDS            Rev (fragment): human immunodeficiency virus 1 (HIV-1) Rev protein; rev; enhances nuclear export of unspliced and incompletely spliced viral mRNAs
   1720..1743    +  promoter       SV40 promoter (fragment): SV40 early promoter
   1744..1815    +  promoter       SV40 promoter (fragment): SV40 enhancer and early promoter
   1839..1974    +  rep_origin     SV40 ori: SV40 origin of replication
   2020..2616    +  CDS            PuroR (fragment): puromycin N-acetyltransferase; pac from Streptomyces; confers resistance to puromycin
   2665..2782    +  misc_feature   cPPT/CTS: central polypurine tract and central termination sequence of HIV-1
   2847..2913    +  CDS            small t antigen (fragment): SV40 (simian virus 40) small t antigen
   2920..4098    +  promoter       EF-1α promoter: strong constitutive promoter for human elongation factor EF-1α
   4115..4687    +  CDS            ZNF780A (fragment): Z780A_HUMAN - Experimental evidence at protein level: Swiss-Prot protein existence level 1. May be involved in transcriptional regulation. From Homo sapiens (Human).
   6056..6109    +  promoter       U6 promoter (fragment): RNA polymerase III promoter for human U6 snRNA
   6151..6739    +  misc_feature   WPRE: woodchuck hepatitis virus posttranscriptional regulatory element
   6790..6809    +  misc_feature   cPPT/CTS (fragment): central polypurine tract and central termination sequence of HIV-1
   6811..7044    +  LTR            3' LTR (ΔU3): self-inactivating 3' long terminal repeat (LTR) from HIV-1
   7122..7243    +  polyA_signal   SV40 poly(A) signal: SV40 polyadenylation signal
   7283..7418    +  rep_origin     SV40 ori: SV40 origin of replication
   7439..7457    -  promoter       T7 promoter: promoter for bacteriophage T7 RNA polymerase
   7465..7620    +  CDS            lacZα (fragment): LacZα fragment of β-galactosidase; lacZ fragment
   7625..8053    +  rep_origin     f1 ori (sequence partly withheld): f1 bacteriophage origin of replication; arrow indicates direction of (+) strand synthesis
   8106..8210    +  promoter       AmpR promoter: bla
   8211..9071    +  CDS            AmpR: β-lactamase; bla; confers resistance to ampicillin, carbenicillin, and related antibiotics
   9242..9830    +  rep_origin     ori: high-copy-number ColE1/pMB1/pBR322/pUC origin of replication
  10013..10105   +  CDS            lacI (fragment): lac repressor; lacI; The lac repressor binds to the lac operator to inhibit transcription in E. coli. This inhibition can be relieved by adding lactose or isopropyl-β-D-thiogalactopyranoside (IPTG).
  10118..10139   +  protein_bind   CAP binding site: CAP binding activates transcription in the presence of cAMP. E. coli catabolite activator protein
  10154..10184   +  promoter       lac promoter: promoter for the E. coli lac operon
  10192..10208   +  protein_bind   lac operator: The lac repressor binds to the lac operator to inhibit transcription in E. coli. This inhibition can be relieved by adding lactose or isopropyl-β-D-thiogalactopyranoside (IPTG). lac repressor encoded by lacI
  10253..10271   +  promoter       T3 promoter: promoter for bacteriophage T3 RNA polymerase
>Addgene plasmid #142541 | TFORF0134 | addgene full sequence | sequence record 395951 | Addgene NGS Result
TTAATGTAGTCTTATGCAATACTCTTGTAGTCTTGCAACATGGTAACGATGAGTTAGCAACATGCCTTAC
AAGGAGAGAAAAAGCACCGTGCATGCCGATTGGTGGAAGTAAGGTGGTACGATCGTGCCTTATTAGGAAG
GCAACAGACGGGTCTGACATGGATTGGACGAACCACTGAATTGCCGCATTGCAGAGATATTGTATTTAAG
TGCCTAGCTCGATACATAAACGGGTCTCTCTGGTTAGACCAGATCTGAGCCTGGGAGCTCTCTGGCTAAC
TAGGGAACCCACTGCTTAAGCCTCAATAAAGCTTGCCTTGAGTGCTTCAAGTAGTGTGTGCCCGTCTGTT
GTGTGACTCTGGTAACTAGAGATCCCTCAGACCCTTTTAGTCAGTGTGGAAAATCTCTAGCAGTGGCGCC
CGAACAGGGACTTGAAAGCGAAAGGGAAACCAGAGGAGCTCTCTCGACGCAGGACTCGGCTTGCTGAAGC
GCGCACGGCAAGAGGCGAGGGGCGGCGACTGGTGAGTACGCCAAAAATTTTGACTAGCGGAGGCTAGAAG
GAGAGAGATGGGTGCGAGAGCGTCAGTATTAAGCGGGGGAGAATTAGATCGCGATGGGAAAAAATTCGGT
TAAGGCCAGGGGGAAAGAAAAAATATAAATTAAAACATATAGTATGGGCAAGCAGGGAGCTAGAACGATT
CGCAGTTAATCCTGGCCTGTTAGAAACATCAGAAGGCTGTAGACAAATACTGGGACAGCTACAACCATCC
CTTCAGACAGGATCAGAAGAACTTAGATCATTATATAATACAGTAGCAACCCTCTATTGTGTGCATCAAA
GGATAGAGATAAAAGACACCAAGGAAGCTTTAGACAAGATAGAGGAAGAGCAAAACAAAAGTAAGACCAC
CGCACAGCAAGCGGCCGCTGATCTTCAGACCTGGAGGAGGAGATATGAGGGACAATTGGAGAAGTGAATT
ATATAAATATAAAGTAGTAAAAATTGAACCATTAGGAGTAGCACCCACCAAGGCAAAGAGAAGAGTGGTG
CAGAGAGAAAAAAGAGCAGTGGGAATAGGAGCTTTGTTCCTTGGGTTCTTGGGAGCAGCAGGAAGCACTA
TGGGCGCAGCGTCAATGACGCTGACGGTACAGGCCAGACAATTATTGTCTGGTATAGTGCAGCAGCAGAA
CAATTTGCTGAGGGCTATTGAGGCGCAACAGCATCTGTTGCAACTCACAGTCTGGGGCATCAAGCAGCTC
CAGGCAAGAATCCTGGCTGTGGAAAGATACCTAAAGGATCAACAGCTCCTGGGGATTTGGGGTTGCTCTG
GAAAACTCATTTGCACCACTGCTGTGCCTTGGAATGCTAGTTGGAGTAATAAATCTCTGGAACAGATTTG
GAATCACACGACCTGGATGGAGTGGGACAGAGAAATTAACAATTACACAAGCTTAATACACTCCTTAATT
GAAGAATCGCAAAACCAGCAAGAAAAGAATGAACAAGAATTATTGGAATTAGATAAATGGGCAAGTTTGT
GGAATTGGTTTAACATAACAAATTGGCTGTGGTATATAAAATTATTCATAATGATAGTAGGAGGCTTGGT
AGGTTTAAGAATAGTTTTTGCTGTACTTTCTATAGTGAATAGAGTTAGGCAGGGATATTCACCATTATCG
TTTCAGACCCACCTCCCAACCCCGAGGGGACCCATGCATTGCATCTCAATTAGTCAGCAACCAGGTGTGG
AAAGTCCCCAGGCTCCCCAGCAGGCAGAAGTATGCAAAGCATGCGTCTCAATTAGTCAGCAACCATAGTC
CCGCCCCTAACTCCGCCCATCCCGCCCCTAACTCCGCCCAGTTCCGCCCATTCTCCGCCCCATGGCTGAC
TAATTTTTTTTATTTATGCAGAGGCCGAGGCCGCCTCGGCCTCTGAGCTATTCCAGAAGTAGTGAGGAGG
CTTTTTTGGAGGCCTAGGCTTTTGCAAAAAGCTTTCTAGAGGTACCACCGGAGCTTACCATGACCGAGTA
CAAGCCCACGGTGCGCCTCGCCACCCGCGACGACGTCCCCAGGGCCGTACGCACCCTCGCCGCCGCGTTC
GCCGACTACCCCGCCACGCGCCACACCGTCGATCCGGACCGCCACATCGAGCGGGTCACCGAGCTGCAAG
AACTCTTCCTCACGCGCGTCGGGCTCGACATCGGCAAGGTGTGGGTCGCGGACGACGGCGCCGCCGTGGC
GGTCTGGACCACGCCGGAGAGCGTCGAAGCGGGGGCGGTGTTCGCCGAGATCGGCCCGCGCATGGCCGAG
TTGAGCGGTTCCCGGCTGGCCGCGCAGCAACAGATGGAAGGCCTCCTGGCGCCGCACCGGCCCAAGGAGC
CCGCGTGGTTCCTGGCCACCGTCGGCGTCTCGCCCGACCACCAGGGCAAGGGTCTGGGCAGCGCCGTCGT
GCTCCCCGGAGTGGAGGCGGCCGAGCGCGCCGGGGTGCCCGCCTTCCTGGAGACCTCCGCGCCCCGCAAC
CTCCCCTTCTACGAGCGGCTCGGCTTCACCGTCACCGCCGACGTCGAGGTGCCCGAAGGACCGCGCACCT
GGTGCATGACCCGCAAGCCCGGTGCCAGTTAACGAATTCTAGATCTTGAGACAAATGGCAGTATTCATCC
ACAATTTTAAAAGAAAAGGGGGGATTGGGGGGTACAGTGCAGGGGAAAGAATAGTAGACATAATAGCAAC
AGACATACAAACTAAAGAATTACAAAAACAAATTACAAAAATTCAAAATTTTCGGGTTTATTACAGGGAC
AGCAGAGATCCACTTTGGCGCCGGCTCGAGGCCTGCAGGTGCAAAGATGGATAAAGTTTTAAACAGAGAG
GAATCTTTGCAGCTAATGGACCTTCTAGGTCTTGAAAGGAGTGGGAATTGGCTCCGGTGCCCGTCAGTGG
GCAGAGCGCACATCGCCCACAGTCCCCGAGAAGTTGGGGGGAGGGGTCGGCAATTGAACCGGTGCCTAGA
GAAGGTGGCGCGGGGTAAACTGGGAAAGTGATGTCGTGTACTGGCTCCGCCTTTTTCCCGAGGGTGGGGG
AGAACCGTATATAAGTGCAGTAGTCGCCGTGAACGTTCTTTTTCGCAACGGGTTTGCCGCCAGAACACAG
GTAAGTGCCGTGTGTGGTTCCCGCGGGCCTGGCCTCTTTACGGGTTATGGCCCTTGCGTGCCTTGAATTA
CTTCCACCTGGCTGCAGTACGTGATTCTTGATCCCGAGCTTCGGGTTGGAAGTGGGTGGGAGAGTTCGAG
GCCTTGCGCTTAAGGAGCCCCTTCGCCTCGTGCTTGAGTTGAGGCCTGGCCTGGGCGCTGGGGCCGCCGC
GTGCGAATCTGGTGGCACCTTCGCGCCTGTCTCGCTGCTTTCGATAAGTCTCTAGCCATTTAAAATTTTT
GATGACCTGCTGCGACGCTTTTTTTCTGGCAAGATAGTCTTGTAAATGCGGGCCAAGATCTGCACACTGG
TATTTCGGTTTTTGGGGCCGCGGGCGGCGACGGGGCCCGTGCGTCCCAGCGCACATGTTCGGCGAGGCGG
GGCCTGCGAGCGCGGCCACCGAGAATCGGACGGGGGTAGTCTCAAGCTGGCCGGCCTGCTCTGGTGCCTG
GCCTCGCGCCGCCGTGTATCGCCCCGCCCTGGGCGGCAAGGCTGGCCCGGTCGGCACCAGTTGCGTGAGC
GGAAAGATGGCCGCTTCCCGGCCCTGCTGCAGGGAGCTCAAAATGGAGGACGCGGCGCTCGGGAGAGCGG
GCGGGTGAGTCACCCACACAAAGGAAAAGGGCCTTTCCGTCCTCAGCCGTCGCTTCATGTGACTCCACGG
AGTACCGGGCGCCGTCCAGGCACCTCGATTAGTTCTCGAGCTTTTGGAGTACGTCGTCTTTAGGTTGGGG
GGAGGGGTTTTATGCGATGGAGTTTCCCCACACTGAGTGGGTGGAGACTGAAGTTAGGCCAGCTTGGCAC
TTGATGTAATTCTCCTTGGAATTTGCCCTTTTTGAGTTTGGATCTTGGTTCATTCTCAAGCCTCAGACAG
TGGTTCAAAGTTTTTTTCTTCCATTTCAGGTGTCGTGAGGCTAGCACCGCCACCATGGTCCATGGATCAG
TGACATTCAGGGATGTGGCCATTGACTTCTCTCAGGAGGAGTGGGAGTGCCTGCAGCCTGATCAGAGGAC
CTTGTACAGGGATGTGATGTTGGAGAACTACAGCCACCTGATCTCACTGGCAGGAAGTTCCATTTCTAAA
CCAGATGTAATTACGTTACTAGAGCAAGAGAAAGAGCCCTGGATGGTTGTAAGGAAAGAAACAAGCAGAC
GGTATCCAGATTTGGAGTTAAAATATGGACCTGAGAAAGTATCTCCAGAAAATGATACCTCTGAAGTAAA
TTTACCCAAACAGGTTATAAAGCAAATAAGTACAACTCTTGGCATTGAGGCCTTTTATTTTAGAAATGAC
TCAGAATATAGACAATTTGAGGGACTACAGGGATATCAAGAAGGAAATATCAATCAAAAGATGATCAGCT
ATGAAAAACTGCCTACTCATACTCCTCATGCTTCTCTTATTTGCAATACACATAAACCGTATGAATGTAA
GGAATGTGGGAAATACTTTAGTCGTAGTGCAAATCTTATTCAGCATCAGAGTATTCATACTGGAGAGAAA
CCCTTTGAATGTAAGGAGTGTGGGAAAGCCTTTCGACTTCACATACAATTTACTCGACATCAGAAATTTC
ATACTGGTGAGAAACCTTTTGAATGTAACGAATGTGGAAAGGCCTTTAGTCTTCTTACCCTGCTTAATCG
CCATAAGAACATTCACACAGGTGAGAAACTGTTTGAATGTAAGGAATGTGGGAAGTCCTTTAATCGTAGC
TCAAACCTTGTTCAACATCAGAGTATTCATTCTGGTGTAAAACCATATGAATGTAAGGAGTGTGGGAAAG
GCTTTAATCGTGGTGCACACCTTATTCAGCATCAGAAAATTCATTCCAATGAGAAACCCTTTGTATGTAA
GGAATGTGGGATGGCCTTTCGATATCATTACCAACTTATTGAACATTGCCAAATTCATACTGGTGAGAAA
CCCTTTGAATGTAAAGAATGTGGAAAGGCGTTTACTCTTCTGACAAAGCTTGTTCGACATCAGAAGATTC
ATACTGGTGAGAAACCCTTTGAATGCAGGGAATGTGGGAAGGCCTTTAGTCTTCTCAACCAGCTTAATCG
CCATAAGAACATTCACACAGGTGAAAAACCGTTTGAATGTAAGGAATGTGGGAAGTCCTTTAATCGTAGC
TCAAACCTTGTTCAACATCAGAGTATTCATGCTGGTATAAAACCATATGAATGTAAGGAGTGTGGGAAAG
GCTTTAATCGTGGTGCACACCTTATTCAGCATCAGAAAATTCATTCCAATGAGAAACCTTTTGTATGTAG
GGAATGTGAGATGGCCTTTAGATATCATTGCCAACTTATTGAACATTCTCGAATTCATACTGGTGACAAG
CCATTTGAATGTCAAGACTGTGGGAAGGCCTTCAATCGTGGCTCAAGCCTTGTTCAACATCAGAGTATTC
ACACTGGTGAGAAGCCCTATGAATGTAAGGAGTGTGGGAAGGCTTTTAGACTTTACCTACAACTTTCCCA
ACATCAGAAAACTCACACAGGTGAAAAACCATTTGAATGTAAGGAATGTGGGAAATTCTTTCGTCGTGGT
TCAAATCTTAATCAACATCGAAGTATTCATACTGGAAAGAAACCCTTTGAATGTAAGGAATGTGGGAAAG
CCTTTCGACTTCATATGCACCTTATTCGACATCAGAAATTGCATACTGGTGAGAAACCCTTTGAATGTAA
GGAGTGTGGGAAAGCCTTTCGACTTCATATGCAACTTATTCGACATCAGAAATTGCATACTGGTGAGAAA
CCCTTTGAATGTAAGGAATGTGGAAAGGTTTTTAGTCTTCCCACCCAGCTTAATCGCCATAAGAACATTC
ACACAGGTGAGAAGGCATCTTAGTAATGAACTAGTCCGTAACTTGAAAGTATTTCGATTTCTTGGCTTTA
TATATCTTGTGGAAAGGACGATTCCGCCGAGATATCTACTGTACAACGCGTTAAGTCGACAATCAACCTC
TGGATTACAAAATTTGTGAAAGATTGACTGGTATTCTTAACTATGTTGCTCCTTTTACGCTATGTGGATA
CGCTGCTTTAATGCCTTTGTATCATGCTATTGCTTCCCGTATGGCTTTCATTTTCTCCTCCTTGTATAAA
TCCTGGTTGCTGTCTCTTTATGAGGAGTTGTGGCCCGTTGTCAGGCAACGTGGCGTGGTGTGCACTGTGT
TTGCTGACGCAACCCCCACTGGTTGGGGCATTGCCACCACCTGTCAGCTCCTTTCCGGGACTTTCGCTTT
CCCCCTCCCTATTGCCACGGCGGAACTCATCGCCGCCTGCCTTGCCCGCTGCTGGACAGGGGCTCGGCTG
TTGGGCACTGACAATTCCGTGGTGTTGTCGGGGAAATCATCGTCCTTTCCTTGGCTGCTCGCCTGTGTTG
CCACCTGGATTCTGCGCGGGACGTCCTTCTGCTACGTCCCTTCGGCCCTCAATCCAGCGGACCTTCCTTC
CCGCGGCCTGCTGCCGGCTCTGCGGCCTCTTCCGCGTCTTCGCCTTCGCCCTCAGACGAGTCGGATCTCC
CTTTGGGCCGCCTCCCCGCGTCGACTTTAAGACCAATGACTTACAAGGCAGCTGTAGATCTTAGCCACTT
TTTAAAAGAAAAGGGGGGACTGGAAGGGCTAATTCACTCCCAACGAAGACAAGATCTGCTTTTTGCTTGT
ACTGGGTCTCTCTGGTTAGACCAGATCTGAGCCTGGGAGCTCTCTGGCTAACTAGGGAACCCACTGCTTA
AGCCTCAATAAAGCTTGCCTTGAGTGCTTCAAGTAGTGTGTGCCCGTCTGTTGTGTGACTCTGGTAACTA
GAGATCCCTCAGACCCTTTTAGTCAGTGTGGAAAATCTCTAGCAGTACGTATAGTAGTTCATGTCATCTT
ATTATTCAGTATTTATAACTTGCAAAGAAATGAATATCAGAGAGTGAGAGGAACTTGTTTATTGCAGCTT
ATAATGGTTACAAATAAAGCAATAGCATCACAAATTTCACAAATAAAGCATTTTTTTCACTGCATTCTAG
TTGTGGTTTGTCCAAACTCATCAATGTATCTTATCATGTCTGGCTCTAGCTATCCCGCCCCTAACTCCGC
CCATCCCGCCCCTAACTCCGCCCAGTTCCGCCCATTCTCCGCCCCATGGCTGACTAATTTTTTTTATTTA
TGCAGAGGCCGAGGCCGCCTCGGCCTCTGAGCTATTCCAGAAGTAGTGAGGAGGCTTTTTTGGAGGCCTA
GGGACGTACCCAATTCGCCCTATAGTGAGTCGTATTACGCGCGCTCACTGGCCGTCGTTTTACAACGTCG
TGACTGGGAAAACCCTGGCGTTACCCAACTTAATCGCCTTGCAGCACATCCCCCTTTCGCCAGCTGGCGT
AATAGCGAAGAGGCCCGCACCGATCGCCCTTCCCAACAGTTGCGCAGCCTGAATGGCGAATGGG
[124 nt withheld, positions 7625-7748]
C
[91 nt withheld, positions 7750-7840]
A
[49 nt withheld, positions 7842-7890]
CCTTTGACGTTGGAGTCCACGTTCTTT
[37 nt withheld, positions 7918-7954]
ACCCTATCTCGGTCTATTCTTTTGATTTATAAGGGATTTTGCCGATTTCGGCCTATTGGTTAAAAAATGA
GCTGATTTAACAAAAATTTAACGCGAATTTTAACAAAATATTAACGCTTACAATTTAGGTGGCACTTTTC
GGGGAAATGTGCGCGGAACCCCTATTTGTTTATTTTTCTAAATACATTCAAATATGTATCCGCTCATGAG
ACAATAACCCTGATAAATGCTTCAATAATATTGAAAAAGGAAGAGTATGAGTATTCAACATTTCCGTGTC
GCCCTTATTCCCTTTTTTGCGGCATTTTGCCTTCCTGTTTTTGCTCACCCAGAAACGCTGGTGAAAGTAA
AAGATGCTGAAGATCAGTTGGGTGCACGAGTGGGTTACATCGAACTGGATCTCAACAGCGGTAAGATCCT
TGAGAGTTTTCGCCCCGAAGAACGTTTTCCAATGATGAGCACTTTTAAAGTTCTGCTATGTGGCGCGGTA
TTATCCCGTATTGACGCCGGGCAAGAGCAACTCGGTCGCCGCATACACTATTCTCAGAATGACTTGGTTG
AGTACTCACCAGTCACAGAAAAGCATCTTACGGATGGCATGACAGTAAGAGAATTATGCAGTGCTGCCAT
AACCATGAGTGATAACACTGCGGCCAACTTACTTCTGACAACGATCGGAGGACCGAAGGAGCTAACCGCT
TTTTTGCACAACATGGGGGATCATGTAACTCGCCTTGATCGTTGGGAACCGGAGCTGAATGAAGCCATAC
CAAACGACGAGCGTGACACCACGATGCCTGTAGCAATGGCAACAACGTTGCGCAAACTATTAACTGGCGA
ACTACTTACTCTAGCTTCCCGGCAACAATTAATAGACTGGATGGAGGCGGATAAAGTTGCAGGACCACTT
CTGCGCTCGGCCCTTCCGGCTGGCTGGTTTATTGCTGATAAATCTGGAGCCGGTGAGCGTGGGTCTCGCG
GTATCATTGCAGCACTGGGGCCAGATGGTAAGCCCTCCCGTATCGTAGTTATCTACACGACGGGGAGTCA
GGCAACTATGGATGAACGAAATAGACAGATCGCTGAGATAGGTGCCTCACTGATTAAGCATTGGTAACTG
TCAGACCAAGTTTACTCATATATACTTTAGATTGATTTAAAACTTCATTTTTAATTTAAAAGGATCTAGG
TGAAGATCCTTTTTGATAATCTCATGACCAAAATCCCTTAACGTGAGTTTTCGTTCCACTGAGCGTCAGA
CCCCGTAGAAAAGATCAAAGGATCTTCTTGAGATCCTTTTTTTCTGCGCGTAATCTGCTGCTTGCAAACA
AAAAAACCACCGCTACCAGCGGTGGTTTGTTTGCCGGATCAAGAGCTACCAACTCTTTTTCCGAAGGTAA
CTGGCTTCAGCAGAGCGCAGATACCAAATACTGTTCTTCTAGTGTAGCCGTAGTTAGGCCACCACTTCAA
GAACTCTGTAGCACCGCCTACATACCTCGCTCTGCTAATCCTGTTACCAGTGGCTGCTGCCAGTGGCGAT
AAGTCGTGTCTTACCGGGTTGGACTCAAGACGATAGTTACCGGATAAGGCGCAGCGGTCGGGCTGAACGG
GGGGTTCGTGCACACAGCCCAGCTTGGAGCGAACGACCTACACCGAACTGAGATACCTACAGCGTGAGCT
ATGAGAAAGCGCCACGCTTCCCGAAGGGAGAAAGGCGGACAGGTATCCGGTAAGCGGCAGGGTCGGAACA
GGAGAGCGCACGAGGGAGCTTCCAGGGGGAAACGCCTGGTATCTTTATAGTCCTGTCGGGTTTCGCCACC
TCTGACTTGAGCGTCGATTTTTGTGATGCTCGTCAGGGGGGCGGAGCCTATGGAAAAACGCCAGCAACGC
GGCCTTTTTACGGTTCCTGGCCTTTTGCTGGCCTTTTGCTCACATGTTCTTTCCTGCGTTATCCCCTGAT
TCTGTGGATAACCGTATTACCGCCTTTGAGTGAGCTGATACCGCTCGCCGCAGCCGAACGACCGAGCGCA
GCGAGTCAGTGAGCGAGGAAGCGGAAGAGCGCCCAATACGCAAACCGCCTCTCCCCGCGCGTTGGCCGAT
TCATTAATGCAGCTGGCACGACAGGTTTCCCGACTGGAAAGCGGGCAGTGAGCGCAACGCAATTAATGTG
AGTTAGCTCACTCATTAGGCACCCCAGGCTTTACACTTTATGCTTCCGGCTCGTATGTTGTGTGGAATTG
TGAGCGGATAACAATTTCACACAGGAAACAGCTATGACCATGATTACGCCAAGCGCGCAATTAACCCTCA
CTAAAGGGAACAAAAGCTGGAGCTGCAAGC
