>Addgene plasmid #142541 | TFORF0134 | depositor partial sequence | sequence record 279761 | Insert
ACCGCCACCATGGTCCATGGATCAGTGACATTCAGGGATGTGGCCATTGACTTCTCTCAGGAGGAGTGGG
AGTGCCTGCAGCCTGATCAGAGGACCTTGTACAGGGATGTGATGTTGGAGAACTACAGCCACCTGATCTC
ACTGGCAGGAAGTTCCATTTCTAAACCAGATGTAATTACGTTACTAGAGCAAGAGAAAGAGCCCTGGATG
GTTGTAAGGAAAGAAACAAGCAGACGGTATCCAGATTTGGAGTTAAAATATGGACCTGAGAAAGTATCTC
CAGAAAATGATACCTCTGAAGTAAATTTACCCAAACAGGTTATAAAGCAAATAAGTACAACTCTTGGCAT
TGAGGCCTTTTATTTTAGAAATGACTCAGAATATAGACAATTTGAGGGACTACAGGGATATCAAGAAGGA
AATATCAATCAAAAGATGATCAGCTATGAAAAACTGCCTACTCATACTCCTCATGCTTCTCTTATTTGCA
ATACACATAAACCGTATGAATGTAAGGAATGTGGGAAATACTTTAGTCGTAGTGCAAATCTTATTCAGCA
TCAGAGTATTCATACTGGAGAGAAACCCTTTGAATGTAAGGAGTGTGGGAAAGCCTTTCGACTTCACATA
CAATTTACTCGACATCAGAAATTTCATACTGGTGAGAAACCTTTTGAATGTAACGAATGTGGAAAGGCCT
TTAGTCTTCTTACCCTGCTTAATCGCCATAAGAACATTCACACAGGTGAGAAACTGTTTGAATGTAAGGA
ATGTGGGAAGTCCTTTAATCGTAGCTCAAACCTTGTTCAACATCAGAGTATTCATTCTGGTGTAAAACCA
TATGAATGTAAGGAGTGTGGGAAAGGCTTTAATCGTGGTGCACACCTTATTCAGCATCAGAAAATTCATT
CCAATGAGAAACCCTTTGTATGTAAGGAATGTGGGATGGCCTTTCGATATCATTACCAACTTATTGAACA
TTGCCAAATTCATACTGGTGAGAAACCCTTTGAATGTAAAGAATGTGGAAAGGCGTTTACTCTTCTGACA
AAGCTTGTTCGACATCAGAAGATTCATACTGGTGAGAAACCCTTTGAATGCAGGGAATGTGGGAAGGCCT
TTAGTCTTCTCAACCAGCTTAATCGCCATAAGAACATTCACACAGGTGAAAAACCGTTTGAATGTAAGGA
ATGTGGGAAGTCCTTTAATCGTAGCTCAAACCTTGTTCAACATCAGAGTATTCATGCTGGTATAAAACCA
TATGAATGTAAGGAGTGTGGGAAAGGCTTTAATCGTGGTGCACACCTTATTCAGCATCAGAAAATTCATT
CCAATGAGAAACCTTTTGTATGTAGGGAATGTGAGATGGCCTTTAGATATCATTGCCAACTTATTGAACA
TTCTCGAATTCATACTGGTGACAAGCCATTTGAATGTCAAGACTGTGGGAAGGCCTTCAATCGTGGCTCA
AGCCTTGTTCAACATCAGAGTATTCACACTGGTGAGAAGCCCTATGAATGTAAGGAGTGTGGGAAGGCTT
TTAGACTTTACCTACAACTTTCCCAACATCAGAAAACTCACACAGGTGAAAAACCATTTGAATGTAAGGA
ATGTGGGAAATTCTTTCGTCGTGGTTCAAATCTTAATCAACATCGAAGTATTCATACTGGAAAGAAACCC
TTTGAATGTAAGGAATGTGGGAAAGCCTTTCGACTTCATATGCACCTTATTCGACATCAGAAATTGCATA
CTGGTGAGAAACCCTTTGAATGTAAGGAGTGTGGGAAAGCCTTTCGACTTCATATGCAACTTATTCGACA
TCAGAAATTGCATACTGGTGAGAAACCCTTTGAATGTAAGGAATGTGGAAAGGTTTTTAGTCTTCCCACC
CAGCTTAATCGCCATAAGAACATTCACACAGGTGAGAAGGCATCTTAGTAATGAACTAGTCCGTAACTTG
AAAGTATTTCGATTTCTTGGCTTTATATATCTTGTGGAAAGGACGATTCCGCCGAGATATCTACTGTACA
