>Addgene plasmid #142541 | TFORF0134 | depositor partial sequence | sequence record 279762 | Barcode
TTCCGCCGAGATATCTACTGTACA
